>Addgene plasmid #180592 | pBTK622 | addgene full sequence | sequence record 361448 | Addgene NGS Result
TCGGTCTCAAACGCCCAGCCTCCAATTCAAATCATAAAAAATTTATTTGCTTTATTAAAGAGGAGAAATT
AATTAATGGCACAGCTATATTTCTACTATTCCGCAATGAATGCGGGTAAGTCTACAGCATTGTTGCAATC
TTCATACAATTACCAGGAACGCGGCATGCGCACTGTCGTATATACGGCAGAAATTGATGATCGCTTTGGT
GCCGGGAAAGTCAGTTCGCGTATAGGTTTGTCATCGCCTGCAAAATTATTTAACCAAAATTCATCATTAT
TTGATGAGATTCGTGCGGAACATGAACAGCAGGCAATTCATTGCGTACTGGTTGATGAATGCCAGTTTTT
AACCAGACAACAAGTATATGAATTATCGGAGGTTGTCGATCAACTCGATATACCCGTACTTTGTTATGGT
TTACGTACCGATTTTCGAGGTGAATTATTTATTGGCAGCCAATACTTACTGGCATGGTCCGACAAACTGG
TTGAATTAAAAACCATCTGTTTTTGTGGCCGTAAAGCAAGCATGGTGCTGCGTCTTGATCAAGCAGGCAG
ACCTTATAACGAAGGTGAGCAGGTGGTAATTGGTGGTAATGAACGATACGTTTCTGTATGCCGTAAACAC
TATAAAGAGGCGTTACAAGTCGACTCATTAACGGCTATTCAGGAAAGGCATCGCCACGATTAAGCGGCCG
CCACCGCGGTGGAGCTCGGTACCCGGGGATCCTCTAGAGCGGACCCGGGAAAGCCACGTTGTGTCTCAAA
ATCTCTGATGTTACATTGCACAAGATAAAAATATATCATCATGAACAATAAAACTGTCTGCTTACATAAA
CAGTAATACAAGGGGTGTTATGAGCCATATTCAACGGGAAACGTCTTGCTCGAGGCCGCGATTAAATTCC
AACATGGATGCTGATTTATATGGGTATAAATGGGCTCGCGATAATGTCGGGCAATCAGGTGCGACAATCT
ATCGATTGTATGGGAAGCCCGATGCGCCAGAGTTGTTTCTGAAACATGGCAAAGGTAGCGTTGCCAATGA
TGTTACAGATGAGATGGTCAGACTAAACTGGCTGACGGAATTTATGCCTCTTCCGACCATCAAGCATTTT
ATCCGTACTCCTGATGATGCATGGTTACTCACCACTGCGATCCCCGGGAAAACAGCATTCCAGGTATTAG
AAGAATATCCTGATTCAGGTGAAAATATTGTTGATGCGCTGGCAGTGTTCCTGCGCCGGTTGCATTCGAT
TCCTGTTTGTAATTGTCCTTTTAACAGCGATCGCGTATTTCGTCTCGCTCAGGCGCAATCACGAATGAAT
AACGGTTTGGTTGATGCGAGTGATTTTGATGACGAGCGTAATGGCTGGCCTGTTGAACAAGTCTGGAAAG
AAATGCATAAGCTTTTGCCATTCTCACCGGATTCAGTCGTCACTCATGGTGATTTCTCACTTGATAACCT
TATTTTTGACGAGGGGAAATTAATAGGTTGTATTGATGTTGGACGAGTCGGAATCGCAGACCGATACCAG
GATCTTGCCATCCTATGGAACTGCCTCGGTGAGTTTTCTCCTTCACTACAGAAACGGCTTTTTCAAAAAT
ATGGTATTGATAATCCTGATATGAATAAATTGCAGTTTCATTTGATGCTCGATGAGTTTTTCTAAGCATG
CGGAGCTGGGCTGTGAGACCAGACCAATAAAAAACGCCCGGCGGCAACCGAGCGTTCTGAACAAATCCAG
ATGGAGTTCTGAGGTCATTACTGGATCTATCAACAGGAGTCCAAGCGAGCTCGATATCAAATTACGCCCC
GCCCTGCCACTCATCGCAGTACTGTTGTAATTCATTAAGCATTCTGCCGACATGGAAGCCATCACAAACG
GCATGATGAACCTGAATCGCCAGCGGCATCAGCACCTTGTCGCCTTGCGTATAATATTTGCCCATGGTGA
AAACGGGGGCGAAGAAGTTGTCCATATTGGCCACGTTTAAATCAAAACTGGTGAAACTCACCCAGGGATT
GGCTGAAACGAAAAACATATTCTCAATAAACCCTTTAGGGAAATAGGCCAGGTTTTCACCGTAACACGCC
ACATCTTGCGAATATATGTGTAGAAACTGCCGGAAATCGTCGTGGTATTCACTCCAGAGCGATGAAAACG
TTTCAGTTTGCTCATGGAAAACGGTGTAACAAGGGTGAACACTATCCCATATCACCAGCTCACCGTCTTT
CATTGCCATACGAAATTCCGGATGAGCATTCATCAGGCGGGCAAGAATGTGAATAAAGGCCGGATAAAAC
TTGTGCTTATTTTTCTTTACGGTCTTTAAAAAGGCCGTAATATCCAGCTGAACGGTCTGGTTATAGGTAC
ATTGAGCAACTGACTGAAATGCCTCAAAATGTTCTTTACGATGCCATTGGGATATATCAACGGTGGTATA
TCCAGTGATTTTTTTCTCCATTTTAGCTTCCTTAGCTCCTGAAAATCTCGATAACTCAAAAAATACGCCC
GGTAGTGATCTTATTTCATTATGGTGAAAGTTGGAACCTCTTACGTGCCCGATCAATCATGACCAAAATC
CCTTAACGTGAGTTTTCGTTCCACTGAGCGTCAGACCCCGTAGAAAAGATCAAAGGATCTTCTTGAGATC
CTTTTTTTCTGCGCGTAATCTGCTGCTTGCAAACAAAAAAACCACCGCTACCAGCGGTGGTTTGTTTGCC
GGATCAAGAGCTACCAACTCTTTTTCCGAAGGTAACTGGCTTCAGCAGAGCGCAGATACCAAATACTGTT
CTTCTAGTGTAGCCGTAGTTAGGCCACCACTTCAAGAACTCTGTAGCACCGCCTACATACCTCGCTCTGC
TAATCCTGTTACCAGTGGCTGCTGCCAGTGGCGATAAGTCGTGTCTTACCGGGTTGGACTCAAGACGATA
GTTACCGGATAAGGCGCAGCGGTCGGGCTGAACGGGGGGTTCGTGCACACAGCCCAGCTTGGAGCGAACG
ACCTACACCGAACTGAGATACCTACAGCGTGAGCTATGAGAAAGCGCCACGCTTCCCGAAGGGAGAAAGG
CGGACAGGTATCCGGTAAGCGGCAGGGTCGGAACAGGAGAGCGCACGAGGGAGCTTCCAGGGGGAAACGC
CTGGTATCTTTATAGTCCTGTCGGGTTTCGCCACCTCTGACTTGAGCGTCGATTTTTGTGATGCTCGTCA
GGGGGGCGGAGCCTATGGAAAAACGCCAGCAACGCGGCCTTTTTACGGTTCCTGGCCTTTTGCTGGCCTT
TTGCTCACATGTTCTTTCCTGCGTTATCCCCTGATTCTGTGGATAACCGTAG
Features (pLannotate 1.2.2; 8 found; start..end, strand, type, name):
     32..53      +  promoter       T5 promoter (fragment): bacteriophage T5 promoter for E. coli RNA polymerase, with embedded lac operator
     76..690     +  CDS            tdk: KITH_ECOLI - Protein inferred from homology: Swiss-Prot protein existence level 3. Phosphorylates both thymidine and deoxyuridine. From Escherichia coli (strain K12).
    712..739     +  misc_feature   MCS (fragment): pUC18/19 multiple cloning site
    860..1675    +  CDS            KanR: aminoglycoside phosphotransferase; aph(3')-Ia; confers resistance to kanamycin in bacteria or G418 (Geneticin®) in eukaryotes
   1707..1741    -  terminator     lambda t0 terminator: minimal transcription terminator from phage lambda (Scholtissek and Grosse, 1987)
   1815..2471    -  CDS            cat: CAT_ECOLX - Experimental evidence at protein level: Swiss-Prot protein existence level 1. This enzyme is an effector of chloramphenicol resistance in bacteria. From Escherichia coli. This protein is used as a marker in many commonly used cloning vectors, such as pACYC184.
   2472..2569    -  promoter       cat promoter: promoter of the E. coli cat gene encoding chloramphenicol acetyltransferase
   2653..3241    +  rep_origin     ori: high-copy-number ColE1/pMB1/pBR322/pUC origin of replication
