[The description below was written by a language model from this plasmid's Addgene catalogue record and pLannotate feature annotations shown in this document.]
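Description:
pBTK622 is a small (about 3.3 kb) high-copy synthetic-biology plasmid that serves as a source of the tdk/kanR dual selection cassette used for genome engineering in Acinetobacter baylyi ADP1. The backbone carries a ColE1/pMB1-type origin of replication and a chloramphenicol acetyltransferase (cat) gene with its native promoter, followed by a lambda t0 terminator. It is therefore propagated in standard E. coli cloning strains under chloramphenicol selection, independently of the markers in the cassette.

The payload consists of two genes in the same orientation. The first is E. coli tdk, encoding thymidine kinase, which lies just downstream of a fragment annotated as a bacteriophage T5 promoter with an embedded lac operator. A short remnant of a pUC-type multiple cloning site separates it from kanR (aphA1, aph(3')-Ia), an aminoglycoside phosphotransferase conferring kanamycin resistance. The feature table annotates no separate promoter for kanR.

Together the two genes give positive and negative selection. Kanamycin resistance selects for cells that have integrated the cassette into the chromosome. Thymidine kinase is generally used as a counterselectable marker because it sensitises cells to toxic nucleoside analogues, so cells that later lose the cassette can be selected. This two-step logic suits the naturally transformable ADP1 strain: the cassette is first inserted at a target locus, then replaced or removed to leave deletions or other markerless edits. The associated work applied such methods to ADP1 genome streamlining. The cassette derives from an earlier tdk-kanR construct that is widely used among laboratories working with ADP1. The record does not describe flanking assembly sites or homology arms.
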