Addgene plasmid #180592: pBTK622
Purpose: tdk/kanR dual selection cassette for engineering the genome of Acinetobacter baylyi ADP1
Depositing lab: Jeffrey Barrick. Depositing organization: University of Texas at Austin. Publication: Rapid and assured genetic engineering methods applied to Acinetobacter baylyi ADP1 genome streamlining. Suarez GA, Dugan KR, Renda BA, Leonard SP, Gangavarapu LS, Barrick JE. Nucleic Acids Res. 2020 May 7;48(8):4585-4600. doi: 10.1093/nar/gkaa204. PubMed 32232367.
Backbone
  Vector backbone: ColE1
  Vector type: Synthetic Biology
Growth in bacteria
  Bacterial resistance: Chloramphenicol, 25 μg/mL
  Growth temperature: 37°C
  Growth strain: DH5alpha
  Copy number: High Copy
Gene/Insert 1
  Gene/Insert name: tdk
  Species: Escherichia coli
  Insert size (bp): 618
Gene/Insert 2
  Gene/Insert name: kanR (alt name: aphA1)
  Species: Various Bacteria
  Insert size (bp): 816
Resource information
  A portion of this plasmid was derived from a plasmid made by: tdk-KanR cassette from Valerie de Crecy-Lagard at the University of Florida. This cassette is in general usage in many labs studying Acinetobacter baylyi ADP1.
Terms and licenses: Academic/Nonprofit Terms; Industry Terms: Not Available to Industry
Depositor comments: The tdk-KanR was decribed in Metzgar, David, Jamie M Bacher, Valérie Pezo, John Reader, Volker Döring, Paul Schimmel, Philippe Marlière, and Valérie de Crécy-Lagard. (2004) Acinetobacter Sp. ADP1: An Ideal Model Organism for Genetic Analysis and Genome Engineering. Nucleic Acids Research 32 (19): 5780–5790. https://doi.org/10.1093/nar/gkh881.
How to cite: pBTK622 was a gift from Jeffrey Barrick (Addgene plasmid # 180592 ; http://n2t.net/addgene:180592 ; RRID:Addgene_180592)
